>Addgene plasmid #58531 | pcDNA3.1-hNoxa1 | depositor full sequence | sequence record 90571 | pcDNA3.1-hNoxa1 sequence 6764 bps
AAGCCAGTATCTGCTCCCTGCTTGTGTGTTGGAGGTCGCTGAGTAGTGCGCGAGCAAAATTTAAGCTACA
ACAAGGCAAGGCTTGACCGACAATTGCATGAAGAATCTGCTTAGGGTTAGGCGTTTTGCGCTGCTTCGCG
ATGTACGGGCCAGATATACGCGTTGACATTGATTATTGACTAGTTATTAATAGTAATCAATTACGGGGTC
ATTAGTTCATAGCCCATATATGGAGTTCCGCGTTACATAACTTACGGTAAATGGCCCGCCTGGCTGACCG
CCCAACGACCCCCGCCCATTGACGTCAATAATGACGTATGTTCCCATAGTAACGCCAATAGGGACTTTCC
ATTGACGTCAATGGGTGGAGTATTTACGGTAAACTGCCCACTTGGCAGTACATCAAGTGTATCATATGCC
AAGTACGCCCCCTATTGACGTCAATGACGGTAAATGGCCCGCCTGGCATTATGCCCAGTACATGACCTTA
TGGGACTTTCCTACTTGGCAGTACATCTACGTATTAGTCATCGCTATTACCATGGTGATGCGGTTTTGGC
AGTACATCAATGGGCGTGGATAGCGGTTTGACTCACGGGGATTTCCAAGTCTCCACCCCATTGACGTCAA
TGGGAGTTTGTTTTGGCACCAAAATCAACGGGACTTTCCAAAATGTCGTAACAACTCCGCCCCATTGACG
CAAATGGGCGGTAGGCGTGTACGGTGGGAGGTCTATATAAGCAGAGCTCTCTGGCTAACTAGAGAACCCA
CTGCTTACTGGCTTATCGAAATTAATACGACTCACTATAGGGAGACCCAAGCTGGCTAGCCACCATGGCC
TCTCTGGGGGACCTGGTGCGCGCCTGGCACCTGGGCGCGCAGGCTGTGGATCGTGGGGACTGGGCCCGCG
CCTTGCACCTCTTCTCGGGCGTCCCGGCGCCGCCCGCCAGGCTGTGCTTCAACGCGGGCTGCGTGCACCT
GCTGGCCGGGGACCCCGAGGCCGCGCTGCGGGCATTTGACCAAGCCGTGACCAAGGACACCTGCATGGCG
GTTGGCTTCTTCCAGCGAGGAGTGGCCAACTTCCAGCTGGCAAGGTTCCAGGAGGCTCTGTCTGACTTCT
GGCTGGCCCTGGAGCAGCTGAGGGGCCACGCTGCCATCGACTACACGCAGCTGGGCCTGCGGTTCAAGCT
GCAAGCCTGGGAGGTGCTACACAATGTGGCGTCGGCACAGTGCCAGCTGGGGCTCTGGACAGAGGCGGCC
AGCAGCCTAAGGGAGGCCATGTCCAAGTGGCCGGAGGGGTCCCTGAATGGCCTGGACTCAGCCCTGGACC
AAGTGCAGAGACGGGGCTCACTGCCGCCACGGCAGGTCCCCAGGGGCGAGGTCTTCCGGCCCCACCGGTG
GCACCTGAAGCACTTGGAGCCCGTGGATTTCCTGGGCAAGGCCAAGGTGGTGGCCTCTGCCATCCCCGAC
GACCAGGGCTGGGGCGTCCGCCCTCAGCAGCCACAGGGACCAGGAGCGAACCATGATGCCAGGTCCCTAA
TCATGGACTCCCCAAGAGCTGGCACCCACCAGGGCCCCCTCGATGCAGAGACAGAGGTCGGTGCTGACCG
CTGCACGTCGACTGCCTACCAGGAGCAGAGGCCCCAGGTGGAGCAAGTTGGCAAACAGGCTCCTCTCTCC
CCAGGGCTGCCGGCAATGGGGGGGCCTGGCCCCGGCCCCTGTGAGGACCCCGCGGGTGCTGGGGGAGCAG
GTGCAGGGGGCTCCGAGCCCCTGGTGACTGTCACCGTGCAGTGCGCCTTCACAGTGGCCCTGAGGGCACG
AAGAGGAGCCGACCTGTCCAGCCTGCGGGCACTGCTGGGCCAAGCCCTCCCTCACCAGGCCCAGCTTGGG
CAACTCAGTTACCTAGCCCCAGGTGAGGACGGGCACTGGGTCCCCATCCCCGAGGAGGAGTCGCTGCAGA
GGGCCTGGCAGGACGCAGCTGCCTGCCCCAGGGGGCTGCAGCTGCAGTGCAGGGGAGCCGGGGGTCGGCC
GGTCCTCTACCAGGTGGTGGCCCAGCACAGCTACTCCGCCCAGGGGCCAGAGGACCTGGGCTTCCGACAG
GGGGACACGGTGGACGTCCTGTGTGAAGTGGACCAGGCATGGCTGGAGGGCCACTGTGACGGCCGCATCG
GCATCTTCCCCAAGTGCTTCGTGGTCCCCGCCGGCCCTCGGATGTCAGGAGCCCCCGGCCGCCTGCCCCG
ATCCCAGCAGGGAGATCAGCCCTAATGATGCTGTGTCCATGATGCTTGCGGCCCGCCAATCACTAGTGAA
TTCGCGGCCGCTCGAGTCTAGAGGGCCCGTTTAAACCCGCTGATCAGCCTCGACTGTGCCTTCTAGTTGC
CAGCCATCTGTTGTTTGCCCCTCCCCCGTGCCTTCCTTGACCCTGGAAGGTGCCACTCCCACTGTCCTTT
CCTAATAAAATGAGGAAATTGCATCGCATTGTCTGAGTAGGTGTCATTCTATTCTGGGGGGTGGGGTGGG
GCAGGACAGCAAGGGGGAGGATTGGGAAGACAATAGCAGGCATGCTGGGGATGCGGTGGGCTCTATGGCT
TCTGAGGCGGAAAGAACCAGCTGGGGCTCTAGGGGGTATCCCC
[124 nt withheld, positions 2634-2757]
C
[91 nt withheld, positions 2759-2849]
A
[49 nt withheld, positions 2851-2899]
CCTTTGACGTTGGAGTCCACGTTCTTT
[37 nt withheld, positions 2927-2963]
ACCCTATCTCGGTCTATTCTTTTGATTTATAAGGGATTTTGCCGATTTCGGCCTATTGGTTAAAAAATGA
GCTGATTTAACAAAAATTTAACGCGAATTAATTCTGTGGAATGTGTGTCAGTTAGGGTGTGGAAAGTCCC
CAGGCTCCCCAGCAGGCAGAAGTATGCAAAGCATGCATCTCAATTAGTCAGCAACCAGGTGTGGAAAGTC
CCCAGGCTCCCCAGCAGGCAGAAGTATGCAAAGCATGCATCTCAATTAGTCAGCAACCATAGTCCCGCCC
CTAACTCCGCCCATCCCGCCCCTAACTCCGCCCAGTTCCGCCCATTCTCCGCCCCATGGCTGACTAATTT
TTTTTATTTATGCAGAGGCCGAGGCCGCCTCTGCCTCTGAGCTATTCCAGAAGTAGTGAGGAGGCTTTTT
TGGAGGCCTAGGCTTTTGCAAAAAGCTCCCGGGAGCTTGTATATCCATTTTCGGATCTGATCAAGAGACA
GGATGAGGATCGTTTCGCATGATTGAACAAGATGGATTGCACGCAGGTTCTCCGGCCGCTTGGGTGGAGA
GGCTATTCGGCTATGACTGGGCACAACAGACAATCGGCTGCTCTGATGCCGCCGTGTTCCGGCTGTCAGC
GCAGGGGCGCCCGGTTCTTTTTGTCAAGACCGACCTGTCCGGTGCCCTGAATGAACTGCAGGACGAGGCA
GCGCGGCTATCGTGGCTGGCCACGACGGGCGTTCCTTGCGCAGCTGTGCTCGACGTTGTCACTGAAGCGG
GAAGGGACTGGCTGCTATTGGGCGAAGTGCCGGGGCAGGATCTCCTGTCATCTCACCTTGCTCCTGCCGA
GAAAGTATCCATCATGGCTGATGCAATGCGGCGGCTGCATACGCTTGATCCGGCTACCTGCCCATTCGAC
CACCAAGCGAAACATCGCATCGAGCGAGCACGTACTCGGATGGAAGCCGGTCTTGTCGATCAGGATGATC
TGGACGAAGAGCATCAGGGGCTCGCGCCAGCCGAACTGTTCGCCAGGCTCAAGGCGCGCATGCCCGACGG
CGAGGATCTCGTCGTGACCCATGGCGATGCCTGCTTGCCGAATATCATGGTGGAAAATGGCCGCTTTTCT
GGATTCATCGACTGTGGCCGGCTGGGTGTGGCGGACCGCTATCAGGACATAGCGTTGGCTACCCGTGATA
TTGCTGAAGAGCTTGGCGGCGAATGGGCTGACCGCTTCCTCGTGCTTTACGGTATCGCCGCTCCCGATTC
GCAGCGCATCGCCTTCTATCGCCTTCTTGACGAGTTCTTCTGAGCGGGACTCTGGGGTTCGAAATGACCG
ACCAAGCGACGCCCAACCTGCCATCACGAGATTTCGATTCCACCGCCGCCTTCTATGAAAGGTTGGGCTT
CGGAATCGTTTTCCGGGACGCCGGCTGGATGATCCTCCAGCGCGGGGATCTCATGCTGGAGTTCTTCGCC
CACCCCAACTTGTTTATTGCAGCTTATAATGGTTACAAATAAAGCAATAGCATCACAAATTTCACAAATA
AAGCATTTTTTTCACTGCATTCTAGTTGTGGTTTGTCCAAACTCATCAATGTATCTTATCATGTCTGTAT
ACCGTCGACCTCTAGCTAGAGCTTGGCGTAATCATGGTCATAGCTGTTTCCTGTGTGAAATTGTTATCCG
CTCACAATTCCACACAACATACGAGCCGGAAGCATAAAGTGTAAAGCCTGGGGTGCCTAATGAGTGAGCT
AACTCACATTAATTGCGTTGCGCTCACTGCCCGCTTTCCAGTCGGGAAACCTGTCGTGCCAGCTGCATTA
ATGAATCGGCCAACGCGCGGGGAGAGGCGGTTTGCGTATTGGGCGCTCTTCCGCTTCCTCGCTCACTGAC
TCGCTGCGCTCGGTCGTTCGGCTGCGGCGAGCGGTATCAGCTCACTCAAAGGCGGTAATACGGTTATCCA
CAGAATCAGGGGATAACGCAGGAAAGAACATGTGAGCAAAAGGCCAGCAAAAGGCCAGGAACCGTAAAAA
GGCCGCGTTGCTGGCGTTTTTCCATAGGCTCCGCCCCCCTGACGAGCATCACAAAAATCGACGCTCAAGT
CAGAGGTGGCGAAACCCGACAGGACTATAAAGATACCAGGCGTTTCCCCCTGGAAGCTCCCTCGTGCGCT
CTCCTGTTCCGACCCTGCCGCTTACCGGATACCTGTCCGCCTTTCTCCCTTCGGGAAGCGTGGCGCTTTC
TCATAGCTCACGCTGTAGGTATCTCAGTTCGGTGTAGGTCGTTCGCTCCAAGCTGGGCTGTGTGCACGAA
CCCCCCGTTCAGCCCGACCGCTGCGCCTTATCCGGTAACTATCGTCTTGAGTCCAACCCGGTAAGACACG
ACTTATCGCCACTGGCAGCAGCCACTGGTAACAGGATTAGCAGAGCGAGGTATGTAGGCGGTGCTACAGA
GTTCTTGAAGTGGTGGCCTAACTACGGCTACACTAGAAGAACAGTATTTGGTATCTGCGCTCTGCTGAAG
CCAGTTACCTTCGGAAAAAGAGTTGGTAGCTCTTGATCCGGCAAACAAACCACCGCTGGTAGCGGTTTTT
TTGTTTGCAAGCAGCAGATTACGCGCAGAAAAAAAGGATCTCAAGAAGATCCTTTGATCTTTTCTACGGG
GTCTGACGCTCAGTGGAACGAAAACTCACGTTAAGGGATTTTGGTCATGAGATTATCAAAAAGGATCTTC
ACCTAGATCCTTTTAAATTAAAAATGAAGTTTTAAATCAATCTAAAGTATATATGAGTAAACTTGGTCTG
ACAGTTACCAATGCTTAATCAGTGAGGCACCTATCTCAGCGATCTGTCTATTTCGTTCATCCATAGTTGC
CTGACTCCCCGTCGTGTAGATAACTACGATACGGGAGGGCTTACCATCTGGCCCCAGTGCTGCAATGATA
CCGCGAGACCCACGCTCACCGGCTCCAGATTTATCAGCAATAAACCAGCCAGCCGGAAGGGCCGAGCGCA
GAAGTGGTCCTGCAACTTTATCCGCCTCCATCCAGTCTATTAATTGTTGCCGGGAAGCTAGAGTAAGTAG
TTCGCCAGTTAATAGTTTGCGCAACGTTGTTGCCATTGCTACAGGCATCGTGGTGTCACGCTCGTCGTTT
GGTATGGCTTCATTCAGCTCCGGTTCCCAACGATCAAGGCGAGTTACATGATCCCCCATGTTGTGCAAAA
AAGCGGTTAGCTCCTTCGGTCCTCCGATCGTTGTCAGAAGTAAGTTGGCCGCAGTGTTATCACTCATGGT
TATGGCAGCACTGCATAATTCTCTTACTGTCATGCCATCCGTAAGATGCTTTTCTGTGACTGGTGAGTAC
TCAACCAAGTCATTCTGAGAATAGTGTATGCGGCGACCGAGTTGCTCTTGCCCGGCGTCAATACGGGATA
ATACCGCGCCACATAGCAGAACTTTAAAAGTGCTCATCATTGGAAAACGTTCTTCGGGGCGAAAACTCTC
AAGGATCTTACCGCTGTTGAGATCCAGTTCGATGTAACCCACTCGTGCACCCAACTGATCTTCAGCATCT
TTTACTTTCACCAGCGTTTCTGGGTGAGCAAAAACAGGAAGGCAAAATGCCGCAAAAAAGGGAATAAGGG
CGACACGGAAATGTTGAATACTCATACTCTTCCTTTTTCAATATTATTGAAGCATTTATCAGGGTTATTG
TCTCATGAGCGGATACATATTTGAATGTATTTAGAAAAATAAACAAATAGGGGTTCCGCGCACATTTCCC
CGAAAAGTGCCACCTGACGTC
Features (pLannotate 1.2.2; 19 found; start..end, strand, type, name):
    165..544     +  enhancer       CMV enhancer: human cytomegalovirus immediate early enhancer
    545..748     +  promoter       CMV promoter: human cytomegalovirus (CMV) immediate early promoter
    744..777     +  LTR            5' LTR (truncated) (fragment): truncated 5' long terminal repeat (LTR) from HIV-1
    793..811     +  promoter       T7 promoter: promoter for bacteriophage T7 RNA polymerase
    835..2262    +  CDS            NOXA1: NOXA1_HUMAN - Also known as P51NOX. Experimental evidence at protein level: Swiss-Prot protein existence level 1. Functions as an activator of NOX1, a superoxide-producing NADPH oxidase. Functions in the production of reactive oxygen species (ROS) which participate in a variety of biological processes including host defense, hormone biosynthesis, oxygen sensing and signal transduction. May also activate CYBB/gp91phox and NOX3. From Homo sapiens (Human).
   2364..2588    +  polyA_signal   bGH poly(A) signal: bovine growth hormone polyadenylation signal
   2592..2613    +  promoter       SV40 promoter (fragment): SV40 enhancer and early promoter
   2634..3062    +  rep_origin     f1 ori (sequence partly withheld): f1 bacteriophage origin of replication; arrow indicates direction of (+) strand synthesis
   3076..3405    +  promoter       SV40 promoter: SV40 enhancer and early promoter
   3472..4263    +  CDS            neo: KKA2_KLEPN - Also known as kan, nptII. Experimental evidence at protein level: Swiss-Prot protein existence level 1. Resistance to kanamycin, neomycin, paromomycin, ribostamycin, butirosin and gentamicin B. From Klebsiella pneumoniae.
   4287..4445    +  CDS            ble (fragment): BLE_KLEPN - Experimental evidence at protein level: Swiss-Prot protein existence level 1. Binding protein with a strong affinity to the bleomycin family of antibiotics. Binds to CL990; an antimitotic-antibiotic compound. From Klebsiella pneumoniae.
   4440..4561    +  polyA_signal   SV40 poly(A) signal: SV40 polyadenylation signal
   4634..4650    -  protein_bind   lac operator: The lac repressor binds to the lac operator to inhibit transcription in E. coli. This inhibition can be relieved by adding lactose or isopropyl-β-D-thiogalactopyranoside (IPTG). lac repressor encoded by lacI
   4658..4688    -  promoter       lac promoter: promoter for the E. coli lac operon
   4703..4724    -  protein_bind   CAP binding site: CAP binding activates transcription in the presence of cAMP. E. coli catabolite activator protein
   4737..4829    -  CDS            lacI (fragment): lac repressor; lacI; The lac repressor binds to the lac operator to inhibit transcription in E. coli. This inhibition can be relieved by adding lactose or isopropyl-β-D-thiogalactopyranoside (IPTG).
   5012..5597    -  rep_origin     ori: high-copy-number ColE1/pMB1/pBR322/pUC origin of replication
   5768..6628    -  CDS            AmpR: β-lactamase; bla; confers resistance to ampicillin, carbenicillin, and related antibiotics
   6629..6733    -  promoter       AmpR promoter: bla
