[The description below was written by a language model from this plasmid's Addgene catalogue record and pLannotate feature annotations shown in this document.]
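Description:
pcDNA3.1-hNoxa1 is a mammalian expression plasmid built on the Invitrogen pcDNA3.1 backbone that carries the human NADPH oxidase activator 1 gene (NOXA1, also called p51NOX). It is propagated in E. coli as a high-copy plasmid through its ColE1/pUC-type origin and selected with ampicillin via the β-lactamase gene and its native promoter. An f1 bacteriophage origin is also present, which in principle allows single-stranded DNA production. For selection in mammalian cells, an SV40 enhancer/early promoter drives a neomycin phosphotransferase gene terminated by the SV40 polyadenylation signal, so stable transfectants can be selected with G418.

The NOXA1 coding sequence, annotated at about 1.4 kb within an insert listed as roughly 1.6 kb, was cloned between NheI and NotI sites that both remain intact. It sits downstream of the human cytomegalovirus immediate early enhancer and promoter and upstream of the bovine growth hormone polyadenylation signal, giving strong constitutive expression after transfection. A T7 promoter lies between the CMV promoter and the insert and serves as a sequencing primer site; it could also support in vitro transcription. No epitope tag or reporter is annotated. The short HIV-1 LTR, ble, lacI and extra SV40 promoter fragments in the table are small partial matches, most likely backbone remnants or annotation artefacts rather than functional elements. The depositor's full sequence is 6,764 nt, somewhat shorter than the approximate 7,100 bp catalogue size.

NOXA1 activates the superoxide-generating NADPH oxidase NOX1. The construct is therefore suited to expressing the activator in mammalian cells for studying NOX1-dependent reactive oxygen species production.
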