Addgene plasmid #58531: pcDNA3.1-hNoxa1
Purpose: expresses human Noxa1 in mammalian cells
Depositing lab: Botond Banfi & Karl-Heinz Krause. Publication: Two novel proteins activate superoxide generation by the NADPH oxidase NOX1. Banfi B, Clark RA, Steger K, Krause KH. J Biol Chem. 2003 Feb 7;278(6):3510-3. Epub 2002 Dec 6. 10.1074/jbc.C200613200 PubMed 12473664.
Backbone
  Vector backbone: pcDNA3.1
  Backbone manufacturer: Invitrogen
  Backbone size w/o insert (bp): 5500
  Total vector size (bp): 7100
  Vector type: Mammalian Expression
  Selectable markers: Neomycin (select with G418)
Growth in bacteria
  Bacterial resistance: Ampicillin, 100 μg/mL
  Growth temperature: 37°C
  Growth strain: JM109
  Copy number: High Copy
Gene/Insert
  Gene/Insert name: NADPH oxidase activator 1 (alt name: Noxa1)
  Species: H. sapiens (human)
  Insert size (bp): 1600
  Entrez Gene: NOXA1 (a.k.a. NY-CO-31, SDCCAG31, p51NOX)
  Promoter: CMV
  Cloning method: Restriction Enzyme; 5′ cloning site NheI (not destroyed); 3′ cloning site NotI (not destroyed)
  Sequencing primers: 5′ T7; 3′ N/A
Terms and licenses: Academic/Nonprofit Terms; Industry Terms: Not Available to Industry
How to cite: pcDNA3.1-hNoxa1 was a gift from Botond Banfi & Karl-Heinz Krause (Addgene plasmid # 58531 ; http://n2t.net/addgene:58531 ; RRID:Addgene_58531)
