>Addgene plasmid #58531 | pcDNA3.1-hNoxa1 | addgene partial sequence | sequence record 93794 | CMV-F 5'-CGCAAATGGGCGGTAGGCGTG-3'
GAGAACCCACTGCTTACTGGCTTATCGAAATTAATACGACTCACTATAGGGAGACCCAAGCTGGCTAGCC
ACCATGGCCTCTCTGGGGGACCTGGTGCGCGCCTGGCACCTGGGCGCGCAGGCTGTGGATCGTGGGGACT
GGGCCCGCGCCTTGCACCTCTTCTCGGGCGTCCCGGCGCCGCCCGCCAGGCTGTGCTTCAACGCGGGCTG
CGTGCACCTGCTGGCCGGGGACCCCGAGGCCGCGCTGCGGGCATTTGACCAAGCCGTGACCAAGGACACC
TGCATGGCGGTTGGCTTCTTCCAGCGAGGAGTGGCCAACTTCCAGCTGGCAAGGTTCCAGGAGGCTCTGT
CTGACTTCTGGCTGGCCCTGGAGCAGCTGAGGGGCCACGCTGCCATCGACTACACGCAGCTGGGCCTGCG
GTTCAAGCTGCAAGCCTGGGAGGTGCTACACAATGTGGCGTCGGCACAGTGCCAGCTGGGGCTCTGGACA
GAGGCGGCCAGCAGCCTAAGGGAGGCCATGTCCAAGTGGCCGGAGGGGTCCCTGAATGGCCTGGACTCAG
CCCTGGACCAAGTGCAGAGACGGGGCTCACTGCCGCCACGGCAGGTCCCCAGGGGCGAGGTCTTCCGGCC
CCACCGGTGGCACCTGAAGCACTTGGAGCCCGTGGATTTCCTGGGCAAGGCCAAGGTGGTGGCCTCTGCC
ATCCCCGACGACCAGGGCTGGGGCGTCCGCCCTCAGCAGCCACAGGGACCAGGAGCGAACCATGATGCCA
GGTCCCTAATCATGGACTCCCCAAGAGCTGGCACCCACCAGGGCCCCCTCGATGCAGAGACAGAGGTCGG
TGCTGACCGCTGCACGTCGACTGCCTACCAGGAGCAG
