>Addgene plasmid #58531 | pcDNA3.1-hNoxa1 | addgene partial sequence | sequence record 93829 | SV40pro-F 5'-TATTTATGCAGAGGCCGAGG-3'
CTTGATCAAGAGACAGGATGAGGATCGTTTCGCATGATTGAACAAGATGGATTGCACGCAGGTTCTCCGG
CCGCTTGGGTGGAGAGGCTATTCGGCTATGACTGGGCACAACAGACAATCGGCTGCTCTGATGCCGCCGT
GTTCCGGCTGTCAGCGCAGGGGCGCCCGGTTCTTTTTGTCAAGACCGACCTGTCCGGTGCCCTGAATGAA
CTGCAGGACGAGGCAGCGCGGCTATCGTGGCTGGCCACGACGGGCGTTCCTTGCGCAGCTGTGCTCGACG
TTGTCACTGAAGCGGGAAGGGACTGGCTGCTATTGGGCGAAGTGCCGGGGCAGGATCTCCTGTCATCTCA
CCTTGCTCCTGCCGAGAAAGTATCCATCATGGCTGATGCAATGCGGCGGCTGCATACGCTTGATCCGGCT
ACCTGCCCATTCGACCACCAAGCGAAACATCGCATCGAGCGAGCACGTACTCGGATGGAAGCCGGTCTTG
TCGATCAGGATGATCTGGACGAAGAGCATCAGGGGCTCGCGCCAGCCGAACTGTTCGCCAGGCTCAAGGC
GCGCATGCCCGACGGCGAGGATCTCGTCGTGACCCATGGCGATGCCTGCTTGCCGAATATCATGGTGGAA
AATGGCCGCTTTTCTGGATTCATCGACTGTGGCCG
