>Addgene plasmid #58531 | pcDNA3.1-hNoxa1 | addgene partial sequence | sequence record 94358 | BGH-rev 5'-TAGAAGGCACAGTCGAGG-3'
GTGATTGGCGGGCCGCAAGCATCATGGACACATCATCATTAGGGCTGATCTCCCTGCTGGGATCGGGGCA
GGCGGCCGGGGGCTCCTGACATCCGAGGGCCGGCGGGGACCACGAAGCACTTGGGGAAGATGCCGATGCG
GCCGTCACAGTGGCCCTCCAGCCATGCCTGGTCCACTTCACACAGGACGTCCACCGTGTCCCCCTGTCGG
AAGCCCAGGTCCTCTGGCCCCTGGGCGGAGTAGCTGTGCTGGGCCACCACCTGGTAGAGGACCGGCCGAC
CCCCGGCTCCCCTGCACTGCAGCTGCAGCCCCCTGGGGCAGGCAGCTGCGTCCTGCCAGGCCCTCTGCAG
CGACTCCTCCTCGGGGATGGGGACCCAGTGCCCGTCCTCACCTGGGGCTAGGTAACTGAGTTGCCCAAGC
TGGGCCTGGTGAGGGAGGGCTTGGCCCAGCAGTGCCCGCAGGCTGGACAGGTCGGCTCCTCTTCGTGCCC
TCAGGGCCACTGTGAAGGCGCACTGCACGGTGACAGTCACCAGGGGCTCGGAGCCCCCTGCACCTGCTCC
CCCAGCACCCGCGGGGTCCTCACAGGGGCCGGGGCCAGGCCCCCCCATTGCCGGCAGCCCTGGGGAGAGA
GGAGCCTGTTTGCCAACTTGCTCCACCTGGGGCCTCTGCTCCTGGTAGGCAGTCGACGTGCAGCGGTCAG
CACCGACCTCTGTCTCTGCATCGAGGGGGCCCTGGTGGGTGCCAGCTCTTGGGGAGTCCATGATTAGGGA
CCTGGCATCATGGTTCGCTCCTGGTCCCTGTGGCTGCTGA
